>Addgene plasmid #242019 | PS Intein | addgene full sequence | sequence record 481810 | Addgene NGS Result
CGTTACATAACTTACGGTAAATGGCCCGCCTGGCTGACCGCCCAACGACCCCCGCCCATTGACGTCAATA
ATGACGTATGTTCCCATAGTAACGCCAATAGGGACTTTCCATTGACGTCAATGGGTGGAGTATTTACGGT
AAACTGCCCACTTGGCAGTACATCAAGTGTATCATATGCCAAGTACGCCCCCTATTGACGTCAATGACGG
TAAATGGCCCGCCTGGCATTATGCCCAGTACATGACCTTATGGGACTTTCCTACTTGGCAGTACATCTAC
GTATTAGTCATCGCTATTACCATGGTGATGCGGTTTTGGCAGTACATCAATGGGCGTGGATAGCGGTTTG
ACTCACGGGGATTTCCAAGTCTCCACCCCATTGACGTCAATGGGAGTTTGTTTTGGCACCAAAATCAACG
GGACTTTCCAAAATGTCGTAACAACTCCGCCCCATTGACGCAAATGGGCGGTAGGCGTGTACGGTGGGAG
GTCTATATAAGCAGAGCTGGTTTAGTGAACCGTCAGATCCGCTAGCACCATGGTGAGCAAGGGCGAGGAG
GATAACATGGCCATCATCAAGGAGTTCATGCGCTTCAAGGTGCACATGGAGGGCTCCGTGAACGGCCACG
AGTTCGAGATCGAGGGCGAGGGCGAGGGCCGCCCCTACGAGGGCACCCAGACCGCCAAGCTGAAGGTGAC
CAAGGGTGGCCCCCTGCCCTTCGCCTGGGACATCCTGTCCCCTCAGTTCATGTACGGCTCCAAGGCCTAC
GTGAAGCACCCCGCCGACATCCCCGACTACTTGAAGCTGTCCTTCCCCGAGGGCTTCAAGTGGGAGCGCG
TGATGAACTTCGAGGACGGCGGCGTGGTGACCGTGACCCAGGACTCCTCCCTGCAGGACGGCGAGTTCAT
CTACAAGGTGAAGCTGCGCGGCACCAACTTCCCCTCCGACGGCCCCGTAATGCAGAAGAAGACCATGGGC
TGGGAGGCCTCCTCCGAGCGGATGTACTCCGGATACTGTCTGGATCTGAAAACCCAGGTTCAGACACCGC
AGGGTATGAAAGAAATTTCAAATATTCAGGTGGGTGATCTGGTTCTGAGCAATACTGGTTATAATGAAGT
GCTGAATGTGTTTCCGAAAAGCAAAAAAAAAAGCTATAAAATCACCCTGGAAGATGGCAAAGAAATCATT
TGTAGCGAAGAACACCTGTTTCCGACCCAGACTGGTGAAATGAATATTAGCGGTGGTCTGAAAGAAGGTA
TGTGCCTGTATGTTAAAGAAATGATGCTGAAAAAAATCCTGAAAATCGAGGAACTGGATGAACGCGGTAC
CGGCAGCGGAGGTCATACCTTGTATGCGCCGGGGGGTTATGACATCATGGGTTACCTCATACAGATCATG
AATAGGCCGAACCCACAAGTGGAACTCGGACCCGTCGATACCTCCTGCGCTCTCATTCTGTGTGACCTTA
AGCAGAAGGATACCCCTATCGTGTACGCCTCCGAGGCATTTCTGTACATGACAGGGTACTCGAACGCCGA
AGTGCTGGGACGGAACTGCCGCTTCCTGCAAAGCCCGGATGGAATGGTGAAGCCTAAGTCAACCCGCAAA
TACGTGGACTCCAACACTATCAACACCATGCGCAAGGCCATTGACCGCAATGCTGAGGTGCAAGTGGAAG
TGGTGAACTTCAAGAAGAATGGACAGCGCTTCGTCAACTTCCTGACTATGATCCCCGTGCGCGACGAGAC
CGGCGAATATCGGTACAGCATGGGGTTTCAGTGTGAGACAGAGGGCGGCTCAGGAGGCAGCGGCGGTTCT
GGAGGTTCCGGTGGCGGCTCAGGAGGTAGCGGAGGGTCTCACACTCTTTACGCCCCTGGAGGATACGACA
TTATGGGATATTTGATTCAGATTATGAACCGCCCAAACCCTCAGGTCGAACTGGGGCCTGTGGACACGTC
ATGTGCCCTGATCCTGTGCGATCTGAAGCAAAAGGACACTCCGATTGTCTACGCCTCGGAAGCCTTCTTG
TATATGACCGGATACAGCAATGCAGAGGTGCTCGGTAGGAACTGCAGATTCCTGCAGTCCCCCGACGGGA
TGGTGAAACCAAAGTCCACTCGCAAATATGTGGACTCGAACACGATCAATACAATGCGGAAGGCCATCGA
CCGGAACGCCGAGGTCCAGGTGGAGGTGGTCAACTTTAAGAAGAACGGCCAGCGGTTCGTGAACTTTCTC
ACCATGATTCCGGTCCGGGATGAAACCGGAGAGTACAGATACTCCATGGGATTCCAGTGCGAAACCGAAG
GGTCAGGATCCGAACTGATTGATATTGAAGTTAGCGGTAACCACCTGTTCTATGCCAATGATATTCTGAC
CCATAATAGCTCGAGCCCCGAGGACGGCGCCCTGAAGGGCGAGATCAAGCAGAGGCTGAAGCTGAAGGAC
GGCGGCCACTACGACGCTGAGGTCAAGACCACCTACAAGGCCAAGAAGCCCGTGCAGCTGCCCGGCGCCT
ACAACGTCAACATCAAGTTGGACATCACCTCCCACAACGAGGACTACACCATCGTGGAACAGTACGAACG
CGCCGAGGGCCGCCACTCCACCGGCGGCATGGACGAGCTGTACAAGGAATTCGGTAGCGGCGAGGGCAGA
GGAAGTCTGCTAACATGCGGTGATGTCGAGGAGAATCCTGGCCCAATGGTGAGCAAGGGCGAGGAGCTGT
TCACCGGGGTGGTGCCCATCCTGGTCGAGCTGGACGGCGACGTAAACGGCCACAAGTTCAGCGTGTCCGG
CGAGGGCGAGGGCGATGCCACCTACGGCAAGCTGACCCTGAAGTTCATCTGCACCACCGGCAAGCTGCCC
GTGCCCTGGCCCACCCTCGTGACCACCCTGACCTACGGCGTGCAGTGCTTCAGCCGCTACCCCGACCACA
TGAAGCAGCACGACTTCTTCAAGTCCGCCATGCCCGAAGGCTACGTCCAGGAGCGCACCATCTTCTTCAA
GGACGACGGCAACTACAAGACCCGCGCCGAGGTGAAGTTCGAGGGCGACACCCTGGTGAACCGCATCGAG
CTGAAGGGCATCGACTTCAAGGAGGACGGCAACATCCTGGGGCACAAGCTGGAGTACAACTACAACAGCC
ACAACGTCTATATCATGGCCGACAAGCAGAAGAACGGCATCAAGGTGAACTTCAAGATCCGCCACAACAT
CGAGGACGGCAGCGTGCAGCTCGCCGACCACTACCAGCAGAACACCCCCATCGGCGACGGCCCCGTGCTG
CTGCCCGACAACCACTACCTGAGCACCCAGTCCAAGCTGAGCAAAGACCCCAACGAGAAGCGCGATCACA
TGGTCCTGCTGGAGTTCGTGACCGCCGCCGGGATCACTCTCGGCATGGACGAGCTGTACAAGTAAAGCGG
CCGCGACTCTAGATCATAATCAGCCATACCACATTTGTAGAGGTTTTACTTGCTTTAAAAAACCTCCCAC
ACCTCCCCCTGAACCTGAAACATAAAATGAATGCAATTGTTGTTGTTAACTTGTTTATTGCAGCTTATAA
TGGTTACAAATAAAGCAATAGCATCACAAATTTCACAAATAAAGCATTTTTTTCACTGCATTCTAGTTGT
GGTTTGTCCAAACTCATCAATGTATCTTAAGGCGTAAATTGTAAGCGTTAATATTTTGTTAAAATTCGCG
TTAAATTTTTGTTAAATCAGCTCATTTTTTAACCAATAGGCCGAAATCGGCAAAATCCCTTATAAATCAA
AAGAATAGACCGAGATAGGGT
[37 nt withheld, positions 3802-3838]
AAAGAACGTGGACTCCAACGTCAAAGG
[49 nt withheld, positions 3866-3914]
T
[91 nt withheld, positions 3916-4006]
G
[124 nt withheld, positions 4008-4131]
CAGGTGGCACTTTTCGGGGAAATGTGCGCGGAACCCCTATTTGTTTATTTTTCTAAATACATTCAAATAT
GTATCCGCTCATGAGACAATAACCCTGATAAATGCTTCAATAATATTGAAAAAGGAAGAGTCCTGAGGCG
GAAAGAACCAGCTGTGGAATGTGTGTCAGTTAGGGTGTGGAAAGTCCCCAGGCTCCCCAGCAGGCAGAAG
TATGCAAAGCATGCATCTCAATTAGTCAGCAACCAGGTGTGGAAAGTCCCCAGGCTCCCCAGCAGGCAGA
AGTATGCAAAGCATGCATCTCAATTAGTCAGCAACCATAGTCCCGCCCCTAACTCCGCCCATCCCGCCCC
TAACTCCGCCCAGTTCCGCCCATTCTCCGCCCCATGGCTGACTAATTTTTTTTATTTATGCAGAGGCCGA
GGCCGCCTCGGCCTCTGAGCTATTCCAGAAGTAGTGAGGAGGCTTTTTTGGAGGCCTAGGCTTTTGCAAA
GATCGATCAAGAGACAGGATGAGGATCGTTTCGCATGATTGAACAAGATGGATTGCACGCAGGTTCTCCG
GCCGCTTGGGTGGAGAGGCTATTCGGCTATGACTGGGCACAACAGACAATCGGCTGCTCTGATGCCGCCG
TGTTCCGGCTGTCAGCGCAGGGGCGCCCGGTTCTTTTTGTCAAGACCGACCTGTCCGGTGCCCTGAATGA
ACTGCAAGACGAGGCAGCGCGGCTATCGTGGCTGGCCACGACGGGCGTTCCTTGCGCAGCTGTGCTCGAC
GTTGTCACTGAAGCGGGAAGGGACTGGCTGCTATTGGGCGAAGTGCCGGGGCAGGATCTCCTGTCATCTC
ACCTTGCTCCTGCCGAGAAAGTATCCATCATGGCTGATGCAATGCGGCGGCTGCATACGCTTGATCCGGC
TACCTGCCCATTCGACCACCAAGCGAAACATCGCATCGAGCGAGCACGTACTCGGATGGAAGCCGGTCTT
GTCGATCAGGATGATCTGGACGAAGAGCATCAGGGGCTCGCGCCAGCCGAACTGTTCGCCAGGCTCAAGG
CGAGCATGCCCGACGGCGAGGATCTCGTCGTGACCCATGGCGATGCCTGCTTGCCGAATATCATGGTGGA
AAATGGCCGCTTTTCTGGATTCATCGACTGTGGCCGGCTGGGTGTGGCGGACCGCTATCAGGACATAGCG
TTGGCTACCCGTGATATTGCTGAAGAGCTTGGCGGCGAATGGGCTGACCGCTTCCTCGTGCTTTACGGTA
TCGCCGCTCCCGATTCGCAGCGCATCGCCTTCTATCGCCTTCTTGACGAGTTCTTCTGAGCGGGACTCTG
GGGTTCGAAATGACCGACCAAGCGACGCCCAACCTGCCATCACGAGATTTCGATTCCACCGCCGCCTTCT
ATGAAAGGTTGGGCTTCGGAATCGTTTTCCGGGACGCCGGCTGGATGATCCTCCAGCGCGGGGATCTCAT
GCTGGAGTTCTTCGCCCACCCTAGGGGGAGGCTAACTGAAACACGGAAGGAGACAATACCGGAAGGAACC
CGCGCTATGACGGCAATAAAAAGACAGAATAAAACGCACGGTGTTGGGTCGTTTGTTCATAAACGCGGGG
TTCGGTCCCAGGGCTGGCACTCTGTCGATACCCCACCGAGACCCCATTGGGGCCAATACGCCCGCGTTTC
TTCCTTTTCCCCACCCCACCCCCCAAGTTCGGGTGAAGGCCCAGGGCTCGCAGCCAACGTCGGGGCGGCA
GGCCCTGCCATAGCCTCAGGTTACTCATATATACTTTAGATTGATTTAAAACTTCATTTTTAATTTAAAA
GGATCTAGGTGAAGATCCTTTTTGATAATCTCATGACCAAAATCCCTTAACGTGAGTTTTCGTTCCACTG
AGCGTCAGACCCCGTAGAAAAGATCAAAGGATCTTCTTGAGATCCTTTTTTTCTGCGCGTAATCTGCTGC
TTGCAAACAAAAAAACCACCGCTACCAGCGGTGGTTTGTTTGCCGGATCAAGAGCTACCAACTCTTTTTC
CGAAGGTAACTGGCTTCAGCAGAGCGCAGATACCAAATACTGTTCTTCTAGTGTAGCCGTAGTTAGGCCA
CCACTTCAAGAACTCTGTAGCACCGCCTACATACCTCGCTCTGCTAATCCTGTTACCAGTGGCTGCTGCC
AGTGGCGATAAGTCGTGTCTTACCGGGTTGGACTCAAGACGATAGTTACCGGATAAGGCGCAGCGGTCGG
GCTGAACGGGGGGTTCGTGCACACAGCCCAGCTTGGAGCGAACGACCTACACCGAACTGAGATACCTACA
GCGTGAGCTATGAGAAAGCGCCACGCTTCCCGAAGGGAGAAAGGCGGACAGGTATCCGGTAAGCGGCAGG
GTCGGAACAGGAGAGCGCACGAGGGAGCTTCCAGGGGGAAACGCCTGGTATCTTTATAGTCCTGTCGGGT
TTCGCCACCTCTGACTTGAGCGTCGATTTTTGTGATGCTCGTCAGGGGGGCGGAGCCTATGGAAAAACGC
CAGCAACGCGGCCTTTTTACGGTTCCTGGCCTTTTGCTGGCCTTTTGCTCACATGTTCTTTCCTGCGTTA
TCCCCTGATTCTGTGGATAACCGTATTACCGCCATGCATTAGTTATTAATAGTAATCAATTACGGGGTCA
TTAGTTCATAGCCCATATATGGAGTTCCG
Features (pLannotate 1.2.2; 17 found; start..end, strand, type, name):
      1..304     +  enhancer       CMV enhancer: human cytomegalovirus immediate early enhancer
    305..508     +  promoter       CMV promoter: human cytomegalovirus (CMV) immediate early promoter
    540..1064    +  CDS            mBlueberry2 (fragment): mBlueberry2 is a basic (constitutively fluorescent) blue fluorescent protein published in 2007, derived from Discosoma. It has very low acid sensitivity.
   1860..2309    +  CDS            pMag: "positive Magnet" variant of an N-terminally truncated Vivid (VVD) blue light photoreceptor from Neurospora crassa (Kawano et al., 2015) rapidly heterodimerizes with nMagHigh1 upon blue light irradiation to form a complex with slow switch-off kinetics
   2396..2636    +  CDS            mCherry (fragment): monomeric derivative of DsRed fluorescent protein (Shaner et al., 2004) mammalian codon-optimized
   2706..3425    +  CDS            mEGFP: enhanced GFP with monomerizing A206K mutation (Zacharias et al., 2002) mammalian codon-optimized
   3442..3525    +  CDS            large T antigen (fragment): large T antigen from SV40 (simian virus 40)
   3548..3669    +  polyA_signal   SV40 poly(A) signal: SV40 polyadenylation signal
   3703..4131    -  rep_origin     f1 ori (sequence partly withheld): f1 bacteriophage origin of replication; arrow indicates direction of (+) strand synthesis
   4158..4262    +  promoter       AmpR promoter: bla
   4264..4621    +  promoter       SV40 promoter: SV40 enhancer and early promoter
   4656..5450    +  CDS            NeoR/KanR: aminoglycoside phosphotransferase from Tn5; aph(3')-II (or nptII); confers resistance to neomycin, kanamycin, and G418 (Geneticin®)
   5471..5623    +  CDS            ble (fragment): BLE_KLEPN - Experimental evidence at protein level: Swiss-Prot protein existence level 1. Binding protein with a strong affinity to the bleomycin family of antibiotics. Binds to CL990; an antimitotic-antibiotic compound. From Klebsiella pneumoniae.
   5682..5729    +  polyA_signal   HSV TK poly(A) signal: herpes simplex virus thymidine kinase polyadenylation signal (Cole and Stacy, 1985)
   5820..5836    -  polyA_signal   bGH poly(A) signal (fragment): bovine growth hormone polyadenylation signal
   6058..6646    +  rep_origin     ori: high-copy-number ColE1/pMB1/pBR322/pUC origin of replication
   6761..6820    +  enhancer       CMV enhancer (fragment): human cytomegalovirus immediate early enhancer
