[The description below was written by a language model from this plasmid's Addgene catalogue record and pLannotate feature annotations shown in this document.]
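Description:
PS Intein is a mammalian expression plasmid built on the mEGFP-N1 backbone, carrying a synthetic insert of about 2.9 kb cloned between NheI and NotI sites under the CMV immediate-early enhancer/promoter and terminated by an SV40 polyadenylation signal. It is maintained at high copy in E. coli through a ColE1/pUC-type origin and selected with kanamycin. The NeoR/KanR aminoglycoside phosphotransferase cassette is driven by both a bacterial (bla) promoter and the SV40 early promoter and ends in an HSV TK poly(A) signal, so it should also permit G418 selection in mammalian cells. An f1 origin is also present.

The insert encodes a single polypeptide in which an N-terminal mCherry fragment is followed by an intein N-terminal part, a first piece of the intein C-terminal part, two linker-joined copies of the Neurospora crassa blue-light photoreceptor Vivid (VVD), the remaining intein C-terminal piece and the C-terminal mCherry fragment. Short SGY and SSS sequences lie at the junctions between the mCherry fragments and the intein. The stated purpose is blue-light-induced reconstitution of split mCherry: the VVD pair makes the intein photoswitchable, so that illumination enables splicing that covalently joins the two mCherry halves and gives red fluorescence as a readout. A T2A peptide followed by mEGFP yields a separate green protein from the same transcript, presumably serving as a marker of transfection and expression level.

The automated annotation only partly resolves this design. It labels the N-terminal mCherry fragment as a related Discosoma-derived protein (mBlueberry2), identifies just one VVD-like unit (as pMag), and leaves the intein segments unannotated. The record does not state which intein was used.
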