Addgene plasmid #242019: PS Intein
Purpose: Blue-light-induced reconstitution of split mCherry.
Depositing lab: Vladislav Verkhusha. Publication: Photoswitchable intein for light control of covalent protein binding and cleavage. Baloban M, Manoilov KY, Karasev MM, Verkhusha VV, Shcherbakova DM. Nat Commun. 2025 Sep 11;16(1):8263. doi: 10.1038/s41467-025-63595-9. PubMed 40935816.
Backbone
  Vector backbone: mEGFP-N1
  Backbone size w/o insert (bp): 3930
  Vector type: Mammalian Expression
Growth in bacteria
  Bacterial resistance: Kanamycin, 50 μg/mL
  Growth temperature: 37°C
  Growth strain: DH5alpha
  Copy number: High Copy
Gene/Insert
  Gene/Insert name: PS Intein (alt name: mCherryN-SGY-IntN-IntC1-Linker 1-VVD-Linker 2-VVD-Linker 3-IntC-SSS-mCherryC--T2A-mEGFP)
  Species: Synthetic
  Insert size (bp): 2890
  Promoter: CMV
  Tag / fusion protein: mEGFP (C terminal on insert)
  Cloning method: Restriction Enzyme; 5′ cloning site NheI (not destroyed); 3′ cloning site NotI (not destroyed)
  Sequencing primers: 5′ CMV Forward; 3′ SV40pA-R
Terms and licenses: Academic/Nonprofit Terms; Industry Terms: Not Available to Industry
How to cite: PS Intein was a gift from Vladislav Verkhusha (Addgene plasmid # 242019 ; http://n2t.net/addgene:242019 ; RRID:Addgene_242019)
